Addgene plasmid #191477: pJH3717
Purpose: Pacr-2s-Arch::wCherry unc-54 3' UTR C.elegans A/B MN expression of Arch RFP
Depositing lab: Mei Zhen. Publication: Extrasynaptic signaling enables an asymmetric juvenile motor circuit to produce symmetric undulation. Lu Y, Ahamed T, Mulcahy B, Meng J, Witvliet D, Guan SA, Holmyard D, Hung W, Wen Q, Chisholm AD, Samuel ADT, Zhen M. Curr Biol. 2022 Nov 7;32(21):4631-4644.e5. doi: 10.1016/j.cub.2022.09.002. Epub 2022 Sep 30. PubMed 36182701.
Backbone
  Vector backbone: pBSK
  Backbone manufacturer: stratagene
  Backbone size w/o insert (bp): 6350
  Total vector size (bp): 7125
  Vector type: Worm Expression
Growth in bacteria
  Bacterial resistance: Ampicillin, 100 μg/mL
  Growth temperature: 37°C
  Growth strain: DH5alpha
  Copy number: High Copy
Gene/Insert
  Gene/Insert name: Arch
  Species: C. elegans (nematode)
  Insert size (bp): 775
  Entrez Gene: arch-1 (a.k.a. CELE_C43H8.1)
  Promoter: Pacr-2s
  Tag / fusion protein: wCherry
  Cloning method: Restriction Enzyme; 5′ cloning site PvuI (not destroyed); 3′ cloning site KpnI (not destroyed)
  Sequencing primers: 5′ atggaccccatcgctctgcagg; 3′ ggtcggcggcactgacatcggcaccg
Terms and licenses: Academic/Nonprofit Terms; Industry Terms: Not Available to Industry
Depositor comments: Please visit https://www.biorxiv.org/content/10.1101/2021.09.21.461278v4 for bioRxiv preprint.
How to cite: pJH3717 was a gift from Mei Zhen (Addgene plasmid # 191477 ; http://n2t.net/addgene:191477 ; RRID:Addgene_191477)
