[The description below was written by a language model from this plasmid's Addgene catalogue record and pLannotate feature annotations shown in this document.]
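Description:
pJH3717 is a C. elegans expression plasmid built on a pBluescript-type (pBSK) backbone and maintained in E. coli as a high-copy plasmid. It is propagated through a ColE1/pUC-family origin and selected with ampicillin via the β-lactamase gene and its own promoter. The annotated sequence also shows backbone remnants with no role in worm expression: short fragments of rop, bom and lacI, plus a CAP binding site, lac promoter and lac operator. The catalogue lists a total size of 7,125 bp, while the sequenced record is 7,148 nt.

The payload is an optogenetic silencer fused to a red fluorescent reporter. The roughly 775 bp Arch coding sequence is annotated as archaerhodopsin-3, the light-driven outward proton pump from Halorubrum sodomense. This conflicts with the catalogue, which lists the species as C. elegans and links the worm gene arch-1; that appears to be a name-matching error. Arch is followed directly by an mCherry-type coding sequence, recorded as "wCherry", presumably a worm-adapted version, giving a C-terminal Arch::wCherry fusion. Expression is driven by the Pacr-2s promoter. The feature table does not annotate this promoter, but it presumably lies in the unannotated region of about 2 kb upstream of Arch. The stated unc-54 3' UTR is likewise not annotated by name, though the small aex-5 fragment detected downstream of the reporter may reflect genomic sequence carried along with it.

According to the record, the construct directs expression in the A- and B-class motor neurons. There, illumination would hyperpolarise and silence the cells, and the red fluorescence marks which cells express the fusion. It was deposited in connection with work on the juvenile motor circuit and undulatory locomotion.
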