Features (pLannotate 1.2.2; 12 found; start..end, strand, type, name):
   1993..2766    +  CDS            Arch: light-driven proton pump archaerhodopsin-3 from Halorubrum sodomense (Chow et al., 2010)
   2788..3648    +  CDS            mCherry: mCherry is a basic (constitutively fluorescent) red fluorescent protein published in 2004, derived from Discosoma sp.. It is reported to be a very rapidly-maturing monomer with low acid sensitivity.
   4279..4431    +  CDS            aex-5 (fragment): AEX5_CAEEL - Also known as kpc-3 From Caenorhabditis elegans.
   4559..4594    +  CDS            rop (fragment): Rop protein, which maintains plasmids at low copy number; rop
   4696..4795    +  misc_feature   bom (fragment): basis of mobility region from pBR322
   4893..4997    +  promoter       AmpR promoter: bla
   4998..5858    +  CDS            AmpR: β-lactamase; bla; confers resistance to ampicillin, carbenicillin, and related antibiotics
   6029..6617    +  rep_origin     ori: high-copy-number ColE1/pMB1/pBR322/pUC origin of replication
   6800..6892    +  CDS            lacI (fragment): lac repressor; lacI; The lac repressor binds to the lac operator to inhibit transcription in E. coli. This inhibition can be relieved by adding lactose or isopropyl-β-D-thiogalactopyranoside (IPTG).
   6905..6926    +  protein_bind   CAP binding site: CAP binding activates transcription in the presence of cAMP. E. coli catabolite activator protein
   6941..6971    +  promoter       lac promoter: promoter for the E. coli lac operon
   6979..6995    +  protein_bind   lac operator: The lac repressor binds to the lac operator to inhibit transcription in E. coli. This inhibition can be relieved by adding lactose or isopropyl-β-D-thiogalactopyranoside (IPTG). lac repressor encoded by lacI
>Addgene plasmid #191477 | pJH3717 | addgene full sequence | sequence record 377521 | Addgene NGS Result
AAGCTTGGGCTGCAGCATGCGGCCGCTCACCACCGACTGATTTTCATTTCAAAATTAATGCAGATTTCTA
CGTGTTCTTTTTCAAATAAATTTATATATTTTTTGTTCTCTCACAAAATAAATAATTTCGAGAGTTAAGT
GATCATTCTCAGACATATTCTATAATTGTCCGTCAGGAAACAGATAGAGGAACCTTTGATAAATAAATTA
TAAAAGGCCGACAGGGAAATGCTTCTCCCTCGACTCTGTTAGAAGCGAAGAGGCAATTTTTAAAAATTTC
CCATTTTTATGCGTTTTTCTGATTTCCAAAGTCACGCATCATTTACCAACCGCAACGATTCATAAGGACG
TAATTTTGATTTTCTGGACGATTTTTATATAGTTTTGATGTGAAATTCGCTTTATTTGTCTGAAAGTGGA
ATAGATTTAGTGTGGATTTAACCGAAAAATGCAGATCTTTTAAAAATTTAAACCAGTGTTTTGTTGCCTT
ATTTGCGAAAAAAAATTGTGATATTTCGAGTATTGCTGCAATTTGATTAGTAAAATGTTAGGATATAAGT
ATTTAAAAAGTATAATTGGTTGAATTTTCTTTTTCATCACCGACTTCCAAAAATATAGAGATACTGAGTT
TTCACCATTTTTTGAATGTAAATAAAAACATTTTGAACACTTGTGCTGGGATTCAATCCAAATACATTCA
CTGTCATTTAATATTATTATATATCAAAATAAAACGCATAACTTTTTCTGTTTTTTTTTAAATTTTTTCA
AAATGTAGGTTTGGTAAGTTAAGGTAAGGTTAGGCAATGTAGGTAAACACGAGATGATACTCCACGTTGA
AAATTGTTTTCATAAATACAGTTTAGATTGAACTGAAGGATTTTATCGTCTAATAGAATATAATTTTTTA
GTTCAAGATTTAGGATTTGTTTTCACTTTTTTTTAGATTCAAGACATATATCTCGCAAAATGAGTTTTGT
CTTTGAGCCATCTTGTCATCATAGCACATTGAATTTTGTTGTTCGCAAGACGGAATATATGTTCCCAGCT
GCAAATTTTGTGTCGGATATTTCTTCTTTAGCGAAAGGCGTTAAAAACCAAAAATAGTCGAAGCGTTTGA
TATGTGTCCCGTTGGTTTTTCGTGTCCATCTATTCTGTTTCGAGTACACATGTTGCGACGCGGCACTGAT
GAAAAAGTGAAAGAGCTAGTGTCACACACAAACACAAAGTATGCTCATGTGAGTGTGTAGATATGTGTAG
ATGTATGTCCTGAAGGAATAAAAAGACTTTTTGAAGCTACATTTTTAAACAAAAAAAGACAGAAACATGA
AGCACAACTCTCTATTCTGTCGAACGGCGTGTGCAACTCACGCACACCCAAAAATATGAAATATAACATT
CGCACCAACAAAGCGCGAATATCAATGAATCTCGAGGGAACGATGGCTGCCTGCCGGCGCGTGTTGCTCT
TCTGTCATTGGGATAACTGGCGGGTCTGTTGGGTCCGTCCTTTAGACCATTTGACTACACTGCCCTGCAT
ATGTGTGAAACGTCGTCGTTGCTGTTGGGAGCTGTCTGTGTGTATGTGTGTGTGTGTGAGTATGGAGCAG
TAAAAAGCTGCCGATACGAGAAGCGCCGCCCCGGACGGACGGCGATGGCGCATCGCCAAATGTGTCATTT
TAGTTGTCTTCACGAACCAGAGGGCCCACGACGGACGGGCGGCCACGCCCACCTCAACCAGAATATCCTT
CCTTCTCCCACCCACCCTTGCGGACGCGCGGATGCGCTGAACAAAAAGACGACGAAGAAGAAGAAGAAGA
AGCTGAACGAAGAAAAAAGCATCAAAAGAAGTGAAGCGGCTCTACCACCCCGACCACCTTCCTTCACAGG
AAGGACGCCGTTTTCATCCCGGGATTGGCCAAAGGACCCAAAGGTATGTTTCGAATGATACTAACATAAC
ATAGAACATTTTCAGGAGGACCCTTGGCTAGCATGGACCCCATCGCTCTGCAGGCTGGTTACGACCTGCT
GGGTGACGGCAGACCTGAAACTCTGTGGCTGGGCATCGGCACTCTGCTGATGCTGATTGGAACCTTCTAC
TTTCTGGTCCGCGGATGGGGAGTCACCGATAAGGATGCCCGGGAATATTACGCTGTGACTATCCTGGTGC
CCGGAATCGCATCCGCCGCATATCTGTCTATGTTCTTTGGTATCGGGCTTACTGAGGTGACCGTCGGGGG
CGAAATGTTGGATATCTATTATGCCAGGTACGCCGACTGGCTGTTTACCACCCCACTTCTGCTGCTGGAT
CTGGCCCTTCTCGCTAAGGTGGATCGGGTGACCATCGGCACCCTGGTGGGTGTGGACGCCCTGATGATCG
TCACTGGCCTCATCGGAGCCTTGAGCCACACGGCCATAGCCAGATACAGTTGGTGGTTGTTCTCTACAAT
TTGCATGATAGTGGTGCTCTATTTTCTGGCTACATCCCTGCGATCTGCTGCAAAGGAGCGGGGCCCCGAG
GTGGCATCTACCTTTAACACCCTGACAGCTCTGGTCTTGGTGCTGTGGACCGCTTACCCTATCCTGTGGA
TCATAGGCACTGAGGGCGCTGGCGTGGTGGGCCTGGGCATCGAAACTCTGCTGTTTATGGTGTTGGACGT
GACTGCCAAGGTCGGCTTTGGCTTTATCCTGTTGAGATCCCGGGCTATTCTGGGCGACACCGAGGCACCA
GAACCCAGTGCCGGTGCCGATGTCAGTGCCGCCGACCGGGTACCGGGAGGAGGAACCATGGTCTCAAAGG
GTGAAGAAGATAACATGGCAATTATTAAAGAGTTTATGCGTTTCAAGGTGCATATGGAGGGATCTGTCAA
TGGGCATGAGTTTGAAATTGAAGGTGAAGGAGAAGGCCGACCATATGAGGGAACACAAACCGCAAAACTA
AAGGTAAGTTTAAACATATATATACTAACTAACCCTGATTATTTAAATTTTCAGGTAACTAAAGGCGGAC
CATTACCATTCGCCTGGGACATCCTCTCTCCACAGTTCATGTATGGAAGTAAAGCTTATGTTAAACATCC
GGCAGATATACCAGATTATTTGAAACTTTCATTCCCGGAGGGTTTTAAGTGGGAACGCGTAATGAATTTT
GAAGACGGAGGAGTTGTTACAGTGACGCAAGACTCAAGGTAAGTTTAAACAGTTCGGTACTAACTAACCA
TACATATTTAAATTTTCAGCCTCCAAGATGGAGAATTTATTTATAAAGTCAAACTTCGAGGAACGAATTT
CCCCTCGGATGGATCTGTTATGCAGAAGAAGACTATGGGATGGGAAGCTTCAAGTGAAAGAATGTACCCT
GAAGACGGTGCTCTTAAGGGAGAGATTAAACAACGTCTTAAATTGAAAGATGGAGGACATTACGATGCTG
AGGTAAGTTTAAACATGATTTTACTAACTAACTAATCTGATTTAAATTTTCAGGTGAAGACAACTTACAA
AGCCAAAAAACCAGTTCAGCTGCCAGGAGCGTACAATGTTAATATTAAACTGGATATCACCTCCCACAAC
GAGGATTACACTATCGTTGAGCAATATGAAAGAGCTGAAGGGCGGCACTCGACAGGTGGCATGGATGAAT
TGTATAAGTTCTGCTACGAGAACGAGGTCTAAGAATTCCAACTGAGCGCCGGTCGCTACCATTACCAACT
TGTCTGGTGTCAAAAATAATAGGGGCCGCTGTCATCAGAGTAAGTTTAAACTGAGTTCTACTAACTAACG
AGTAATATTTAAATTTTCAGCATCTCGCGCCCGTGCCTCTGACTTCTAAGTCCAATTACTCTTCAACATC
CCTACATGCTCTTTCTCCCTGTGCTCCCACCCCCTATTTTTGTTATTATCAAAAAACTTCTCTTAATTTC
TTTGTTTTTTAGCTTCTTTTAAGTCACCTCTAACAATGAAATTGTGTAGATTCAAAAATAGAATTAATTC
GTAATAAAAAGTCGAAAAAAATTGTGCTCCCTCCCCCCATTAATAATAATTCTATCCCAAAATCTACACA
ATGTTCTGTGTACACTTCTTATGTTTTTTACTTCTGATAAATTTTTTTGAAACATCATAGAAAAAACCGC
ACACAAAATACCTTATCATATGTTACGTTTCAGTTTATGACCGCAATTTTTATTTCTTCGCACGTCTGGG
CCTCTCATGACGTCAAATCATGCTCATCGTGAAAAAGTTTTGGAGTATTTTTGGAATTTTTCAATCAAGT
GAAAGTTTATGAAATTAATTTTCCTGCTTTTGCTTTTTGGGGTTTCCCCTATTGTTTGTCAAGATTTCGA
GGACGGCGTTTTTCTTGCTAAAATCACAAGTATTGATGAGCACGATGCAAGAAAGATCGGAAGAAGGTTT
GGGTTTGAGGCTCAGTGGAAGGTGAGTAGAAGTTGATAATTTGAAAGTGGAGTAGTGTCTATGGGGTTTT
TGCCTTAAATGACAGAATACATTCCCAATATACCAAACATAACTGTTTCCTACTAGTCGGCCGTACGGGC
CCTTTCGTCTCGCGCGTTTCGGTGATGACGGTGAAAACCTCTGACACATGCAGCTCCCGGAGACGGTCAC
AGCTTGTCTGTAAGCGGATGCCGGGAGCAGACAAGCCCGTCAGGGCGCGTCAGCGGGTGTTGGCGGGTGT
CGGGGCTGGCTTAACTATGCGGCATCAGAGCAGATTGTACTGAGAGTGCACCATATGCGGTGTGAAATAC
CGCACAGATGCGTAAGGAGAAAATACCGCATCAGGCGGCCTTAAGGGCCTCGTGATACGCCTATTTTTAT
AGGTTAATGTCATGATAATAATGGTTTCTTAGACGTCAGGTGGCACTTTTCGGGGAAATGTGCGCGGAAC
CCCTATTTGTTTATTTTTCTAAATACATTCAAATATGTATCCGCTCATGAGACAATAACCCTGATAAATG
CTTCAATAATATTGAAAAAGGAAGAGTATGAGTATTCAACATTTCCGTGTCGCCCTTATTCCCTTTTTTG
CGGCATTTTGCCTTCCTGTTTTTGCTCACCCAGAAACGCTGGTGAAAGTAAAAGATGCTGAAGATCAGTT
GGGTGCACGAGTGGGTTACATCGAACTGGATCTCAACAGCGGTAAGATCCTTGAGAGTTTTCGCCCCGAA
GAACGTTTTCCAATGATGAGCACTTTTAAAGTTCTGCTATGTGGCGCGGTATTATCCCGTATTGACGCCG
GGCAAGAGCAACTCGGTCGCCGCATACACTATTCTCAGAATGACTTGGTTGAGTACTCACCAGTCACAGA
AAAGCATCTTACGGATGGCATGACAGTAAGAGAATTATGCAGTGCTGCCATAACCATGAGTGATAACACT
GCGGCCAACTTACTTCTGACAACGATCGGAGGACCGAAGGAGCTAACCGCTTTTTTGCACAACATGGGGG
ATCATGTAACTCGCCTTGATCGTTGGGAACCGGAGCTGAATGAAGCCATACCAAACGACGAGCGTGACAC
CACGATGCCTGTAGCAATGGCAACAACGTTGCGCAAACTATTAACTGGCGAACTACTTACTCTAGCTTCC
CGGCAACAATTAATAGACTGGATGGAGGCGGATAAAGTTGCAGGACCACTTCTGCGCTCGGCCCTTCCGG
CTGGCTGGTTTATTGCTGATAAATCTGGAGCCGGTGAGCGTGGGTCTCGCGGTATCATTGCAGCACTGGG
GCCAGATGGTAAGCCCTCCCGTATCGTAGTTATCTACACGACGGGGAGTCAGGCAACTATGGATGAACGA
AATAGACAGATCGCTGAGATAGGTGCCTCACTGATTAAGCATTGGTAACTGTCAGACCAAGTTTACTCAT
ATATACTTTAGATTGATTTAAAACTTCATTTTTAATTTAAAAGGATCTAGGTGAAGATCCTTTTTGATAA
TCTCATGACCAAAATCCCTTAACGTGAGTTTTCGTTCCACTGAGCGTCAGACCCCGTAGAAAAGATCAAA
GGATCTTCTTGAGATCCTTTTTTTCTGCGCGTAATCTGCTGCTTGCAAACAAAAAAACCACCGCTACCAG
CGGTGGTTTGTTTGCCGGATCAAGAGCTACCAACTCTTTTTCCGAAGGTAACTGGCTTCAGCAGAGCGCA
GATACCAAATACTGTTCTTCTAGTGTAGCCGTAGTTAGGCCACCACTTCAAGAACTCTGTAGCACCGCCT
ACATACCTCGCTCTGCTAATCCTGTTACCAGTGGCTGCTGCCAGTGGCGATAAGTCGTGTCTTACCGGGT
TGGACTCAAGACGATAGTTACCGGATAAGGCGCAGCGGTCGGGCTGAACGGGGGGTTCGTGCACACAGCC
CAGCTTGGAGCGAACGACCTACACCGAACTGAGATACCTACAGCGTGAGCTATGAGAAAGCGCCACGCTT
CCCGAAGGGAGAAAGGCGGACAGGTATCCGGTAAGCGGCAGGGTCGGAACAGGAGAGCGCACGAGGGAGC
TTCCAGGGGGAAACGCCTGGTATCTTTATAGTCCTGTCGGGTTTCGCCACCTCTGACTTGAGCGTCGATT
TTTGTGATGCTCGTCAGGGGGGCGGAGCCTATGGAAAAACGCCAGCAACGCGGCCTTTTTACGGTTCCTG
GCCTTTTGCTGGCCTTTTGCTCACATGTTCTTTCCTGCGTTATCCCCTGATTCTGTGGATAACCGTATTA
CCGCCTTTGAGTGAGCTGATACCGCTCGCCGCAGCCGAACGACCGAGCGCAGCGAGTCAGTGAGCGAGGA
AGCGGAAGAGCGCCCAATACGCAAACCGCCTCTCCCCGCGCGTTGGCCGATTCATTAATGCAGCTGGCAC
GACAGGTTTCCCGACTGGAAAGCGGGCAGTGAGCGCAACGCAATTAATGTGAGTTAGCTCACTCATTAGG
CACCCCAGGCTTTACACTTTATGCTTCCGGCTCGTATGTTGTGTGGAATTGTGAGCGGATAACAATTTCA
CACAGGAAACAGCTATGACCATGATTACGCCAAGCTGTAAGTTTAAACATGATCTTACTAACTAACTATT
CTCATTTAAATTTTCAGAGCTTAAAAATGGCTGAAATCACTCACAACGATGGATACGCTAACAACTTGGA
AATGAAAT
